Addgene plasmid #229816: pTol2-Ubi-lsl-EGFP-nls-mCherry:fli1aep-CreI-zf1-BFP (JDW 1236)
Purpose: A Tol2 based expression vector containing an Ubi driven loxP flanked GFP followed by an nls-mCherry reporter with fli1-TagBFP-zCre in the opposite direction.
Depositing lab: Joshua Wythe. Depositing organization: University of Virginia. Publication: MultiSite Assembly of Gateway Induced Clones (MAGIC): a flexible cloning toolbox for use in vertebrate model systems. Gillespie WB 3rd, Zhang Y, Ruiz OE, Cerda J 3rd, Ortiz-Guzman J, Sherman M, Turner WD, Largoza G, Mosser LE, Fujimoto E, Chien CB, Kwan KM, Arenkiel BR, Devine WP, Wythe JD. Development. 2025 Nov 15;152(22):dev204308. doi: 10.1242/dev.204308. Epub 2025 Nov 13. PubMed 41230856.
Backbone
  Vector backbone: pDEST-Tol2-fli1-zCre-TagBFP
  Vector type: Tol2 based expression vector
Growth in bacteria
  Bacterial resistance: Ampicillin, 100 μg/mL
  Growth temperature: 37°C
  Growth strain: NEB Stable
  Copy number: High Copy
Gene/Insert
  Gene/Insert name: loxp-EGFP-stop-lox
  Species: Synthetic
  Cloning method: Gateway Cloning
Terms and licenses: Academic/Nonprofit Terms; Industry Terms: Not Available to Industry
Depositor comments: Please visit https://doi.org/10.1101/2024.07.13.603267 for bioRxiv preprint.
How to cite: pTol2-Ubi-lsl-EGFP-nls-mCherry:fli1aep-CreI-zf1-BFP (JDW 1236) was a gift from Joshua Wythe (Addgene plasmid # 229816 ; http://n2t.net/addgene:229816 ; RRID:Addgene_229816)
