[The description below was written by a language model from this plasmid's Addgene catalogue record and pLannotate feature annotations shown in this document.]
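Description:
pTol2-Ubi-lsl-EGFP-nls-mCherry:fli1aep-CreI-zf1-BFP (JDW 1236) is a 14.6 kb Tol2 transposon-based expression vector assembled by multisite Gateway cloning into the pDEST-Tol2-fli1-zCre-TagBFP destination backbone. Its element names point to zebrafish transgenesis, although the record describes the toolbox only as intended for vertebrate model systems. It is propagated in E. coli as a high-copy plasmid through a ColE1/pUC-type origin with ampicillin selection (AmpR under its own promoter). It also carries an f1 origin and pBluescript-like remnants, including lacZα fragments, the lac promoter/operator, and T7 and T3 promoters. The Tol2 arms, the Ubi promoter and the fli1 regulatory element are named in the catalogue entry but were not picked up by the automated annotation. They presumably lie in the large unannotated stretches, such as the region between attB4 and the first loxP and the region upstream of the Cre coding sequence.

The plasmid combines a Cre-responsive colour-switch reporter and its own Cre source in a single transposon. In the forward orientation, the Ubi promoter drives a loxP-flanked EGFP followed by an SV40 polyadenylation signal that acts as a stop. Downstream, between attB1 and attB2, lies nls-mCherry with its own poly(A). Cells without Cre therefore express EGFP. Recombination between the loxP sites excises the EGFP-stop cassette and allows expression of nuclear mCherry. On the opposite strand, the fli1aep element, generally used as an endothelial enhancer/promoter, drives a Cre coding sequence interrupted by an intron, a design that normally prevents functional Cre expression in bacteria. This is followed by TagBFP, an SV40 NLS and an SV40 poly(A). The expected outcome is broad green labelling with a switch to red nuclei in fli1-expressing cells that are also marked by BFP, which makes the construct useful for testing tissue-restricted Cre recombination.
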