Features (pLannotate 1.2.2; 31 found; start..end, strand, type, name):
     30..458     -  rep_origin     f1 ori (sequence partly withheld): f1 bacteriophage origin of replication; arrow indicates direction of (+) strand synthesis
    463..618     -  CDS            lacZα (fragment): LacZα fragment of β-galactosidase; lacZ fragment
    626..644     +  promoter       T7 promoter: promoter for bacteriophage T7 RNA polymerase
   1245..1265    +  protein_bind   attB4: mutant version of attB; core recombination site for the Gateway® BP reaction BP Clonase™
   4312..4335    -  misc_feature   CEN4 (fragment): S. cerevisiae CEN4 centromere
   4788..4821    +  protein_bind   loxP: Cre-mediated recombination occurs in the 8-bp core sequence (GCATACAT). Cre recombinase
   4834..5553    +  CDS            EGFP: the original enhanced GFP (Yang et al., 1996) mammalian codon-optimized
   5570..5653    +  CDS            large T antigen (fragment): large T antigen from SV40 (simian virus 40)
   5676..5797    +  polyA_signal   SV40 poly(A) signal: SV40 polyadenylation signal
   5804..6050    -  rep_origin     M13 ori (fragment) (sequence partly withheld): M13 bacteriophage origin of replication; arrow indicates direction of (+) strand synthesis
   6051..6084    +  protein_bind   loxP: Cre-mediated recombination occurs in the 8-bp core sequence (GCATACAT). Cre recombinase
   6116..6136    +  protein_bind   attB1: mutant version of attB; core recombination site for the Gateway® BP reaction BP Clonase™
   6172..6879    +  CDS            mCherry: mCherry is a basic (constitutively fluorescent) red fluorescent protein published in 2004, derived from Discosoma sp.. It is reported to be a very rapidly-maturing monomer with low acid sensitivity.
   6887..6907    -  protein_bind   attB2: mutant version of attB; core recombination site for the Gateway® BP reaction BP Clonase™
   6910..7044    -  polyA_signal   SV40 poly(A) signal: SV40 polyadenylation signal
   7131..7151    +  CDS            lacZα (fragment): LacZα fragment of β-galactosidase; lacZ fragment
   7171..7252    +  polyA_signal   SV40 poly(A) signal: SV40 polyadenylation signal
   7776..7910    +  polyA_signal   SV40 poly(A) signal: SV40 polyadenylation signal
   7932..7952    -  CDS            SV40 NLS: nuclear localization signal of SV40 (simian virus 40) large T antigen
   7977..8675    -  CDS            TagBFP: TagBFP is a basic (constitutively fluorescent) blue fluorescent protein published in 2008, derived from Entacmaea quadricolor. It is reported to be a very rapidly-maturing monomer with very low acid sensitivity.
   8709..9605    -  CDS            cre (fragment): RECR_BPP1 - Experimental evidence at protein level: Swiss-Prot protein existence level 1. Catalyzes site-specific recombination between two 34-base- pair LOXP sites. Its role is to maintain the phage genome as a monomeric unit-copy plasmid in the lysogenic state. From Escherichia phage P1 (Bacteriophage P1).
   9501..9633    -  intron         chimeric intron: chimera between introns from human β-globin and immunoglobulin heavy chain genes
   9610..9867    -  CDS            cre (fragment): RECR_BPP1 - Experimental evidence at protein level: Swiss-Prot protein existence level 1. Catalyzes site-specific recombination between two 34-base- pair LOXP sites. Its role is to maintain the phage genome as a monomeric unit-copy plasmid in the lysogenic state. From Escherichia phage P1 (Bacteriophage P1).
  12455..12473   -  promoter       T3 promoter: promoter for bacteriophage T3 RNA polymerase
  12516..12538   -  protein_bind   lac operator (fragment): The lac repressor binds to the lac operator to inhibit transcription in E. coli. This inhibition can be relieved by adding lactose or isopropyl-β-D-thiogalactopyranoside (IPTG). lac repressor encoded by lacI
  12542..12572   -  promoter       lac promoter: promoter for the E. coli lac operon
  12587..12608   -  protein_bind   CAP binding site: CAP binding activates transcription in the presence of cAMP. E. coli catabolite activator protein
  12621..12713   -  CDS            lacI (fragment): lac repressor; lacI; The lac repressor binds to the lac operator to inhibit transcription in E. coli. This inhibition can be relieved by adding lactose or isopropyl-β-D-thiogalactopyranoside (IPTG).
  12896..13484   -  rep_origin     ori: high-copy-number ColE1/pMB1/pBR322/pUC origin of replication
  13655..14515   -  CDS            AmpR: β-lactamase; bla; confers resistance to ampicillin, carbenicillin, and related antibiotics
  14516..14620   -  promoter       AmpR promoter: bla
>Addgene plasmid #229816 | pTol2-Ubi-lsl-EGFP-nls-mCherry:fli1aep-CreI-zf1-BFP (JDW 1236) | addgene full sequence | sequence record 460476 | Addgene NGS Result
CTAAATTGTAAGCGTTAATATTTTGTTAAAATTCGCGTTAAATTTTTGTTAAATCAGCTCATTTTTTAAC
CAATAGGCCGAAATCGGCAAAATCCCTTATAAATCAAAAGAATAGACCGAGATAGGGT
[37 nt withheld, positions 129-165]
AAAGAACGTGGACTCCAACGTCAAAGG
[49 nt withheld, positions 193-241]
T
[91 nt withheld, positions 243-333]
G
[124 nt withheld, positions 335-458]
CCCATTCGCCATTCAGGCTGCGCAACTGTTGGGAAGGGCGATCGGTGCGGGCCTCTTCGCTATTACGCCA
GCTGGCGAAAGGGGGATGTGCTGCAAGGCGATTAAGTTGGGTAACGCCAGGGTTTTCCCAGTCACGACGT
TGTAAAACGACGGCCAGTGAGCGCGCGTAATACGACTCACTATAGGGCGAATTGGGTACCTTAATTAACA
GAGGTGTAAAAAGTACTCAAAAATTTTACTCAAGTGAAAGTACAAGTACTTAGGGAAAATTTTACTCAAT
TAAAAGTAAAAGTATCTGGCTAGAATCTTACTTGAGTAAAAGTAAAAAAGTACTCCATTAAAATTGTACT
TGAGTATTAAGGAAGTAAAAGTAAAAGCAAGAAAGAAAACTAGAGATTCTTGTTTAAGCTATTTAATCTC
AAAAAACATTAAATGAAATGCATACAAGGTTTTATCCTGCTTTAGAACTGTTTGTATTTAATTATCAAAC
TATAAGACAGACAATCTAATGCCAGTACACGCTACTCAAAGTTGTAAAACCTCAGATTTAACTTCAGTAG
AAGCTGATTCTCAAAATTGTTAGTGTCAAGCCTAGCTCTTTTGGGGCTGAAAAGCAATCCTGCAGTGCTG
AAAAGCCTCTCACAGGCAGCCGATGCGGGAAGAGGTGTATTAGTCTTGATAGAGAGGCTGCAAATAGCAG
GAAACGTGAGCAGAGACTCCCTGGTGTCTGAAACACAGGCCAGATCCTAGGGGGCCCGTTTAAACGCCAT
GATTACGCCAAGCTATCAACTTTGTATAGAAAAGTTGGCTCCGAATTCGCCCTTAAAACTCGAGACCAGC
AAAGTTCTAGAATTTGTCGAAACATTTATGTTATATATTTCCTGAAAAAAATTCTGAGTAAGTTCTTAAG
TGTTATTGCCAGCAACATAAACAACAGACGGCAAAATGAATAAATGATAACAAAGCAGTAGGCTTAAATA
AACCTAATTTTTATAGGCTGTTCTCTACAACCCTCAAACAGTGATTAGTTTTGTACTTATAAACTTGCCC
TTTCATTCATATTTCAAGAAAATTGGTTCAGAAGATCTGGATATTCTAGCAGTTGTTCAAGCTCATGGAG
GGATCAGTGACCTGATTCCACAATGACTAGGCCTAATCCAGAAATTAGATGACTGTCAACATAAAAAGGC
ACAGCACTCACTAGCTGCCCTATATATTTTATTATATTTTACATATATTATTTTATTTATTTAGCTCTGA
GTGCTGTACTTTCTGGTTAAAGAAAACTGCTTACAACAGCTAACCTGTACTACCTCAGGCTCAGGGAATT
TGGAACAGGTTTGTCTGGTTTGTTTCTTTAACCATGCATGCTTGTTTTCAACTATGGCAACACAGTCACA
TGGGACATTACAGAAATGATTTGTCGATGACATGCGACTTTTCTTTAATAAAGCGCAAAGATCCCAAAAA
GCAAACTTTTAACAAAAATCATATAATTATATTTTCAATCCAGCTTTGTAGCAACTTTGTGCTGCTGTTC
ACTCAGCAACAGATAGTCAGTATAAGGTCAGTGTGTCTCAAAGCAGTGCCATCTGTTTCACACATTGCGT
TCTATATATAAGTGTGCTGGTTGACACGACACTGTATAAGGCCTAGGCTAAAACACAAACAATGTAGAAT
GACACTGTGTTTTTTTTGTAAACAAATGTTGTTTTTGGTTAAACATCTTTGTGAAAACATCCTCCTGTCA
TGTATTTGCTATATTCAAATGTTAAACCCGTGCAGAATAGAACATATACAAAAAAAAACAACACAACACA
TTTTTAAACATTATTAAATATCAAGTATTGCTGGCAGTTCTGTTTCTGTTTTACAGTACCCTTTGCCACA
GTTCTCCGCTTTTCCTGGTCCAGATTCCACAAGTCTGATTCACCAATAGCAAAGCGAATAAACAACCAAA
GCAGCCAATCACTGCTTGTAGACTGTCCTGCGAGACCGGCCCATTCCAGCACATTCTGGAAACTTCCTTT
ATATGATAATTATAAATACATTTAAATTATTGATACAAAACATGTAATTCCTAGAACATAACCATAGCAA
TCATTAGTTTTCAGGGTAATTATGTATTTTTAGGATTTGACTGCGGAAAGATCTGGTCATGTGACGTCTC
ATGAACGTCACGGCCCTGGGTTTCTATAAATACAGTAGGACTCTCGACCATCGGCAGATTTTTCGAAGAA
GAAGATCAGTTTCAGGAGCCGTACTGTTCCGTTTCAACGCAAATATTAACGGTAAGAGCGAATTTCCTAG
TTTGTTTTCATGCCATTCTTTAAAACCATAGCGTATTACTTTAATTATAGTAAACTTTCGCTTTCTTTAT
TACAAGAGACGTTTTGTGTTGATTCTCCGCGGACATTTTCGGTCAGACAATCAGAAAATGACCGCGGAGG
ACCAGTAACTTGCATTACACGTAAGTTAAATCTTCGTGTATTAAAATGGTTAGGTTGTTAACGTCAAATA
GGTTACCGTGTTTGCGTGTGATCAGGTTGGTTTTGTTAGATTTTTGTCAGTATTTTTAATTTATTTGTTT
TAGTTTATTTATTTTTTTTGCTGAATCATAGTTTGTGAACAAAGAACCCGGATGTTACATACAGTACAGC
CGCCATGTTACAGAGAGTTATAACTTAATCATTTTAAAAATAATTTTGCCTTACTTTTAGTTTGTCATGT
TGAGAAATGAGGAAATGTTAAAATGAGGAAATATCCAATTAATTTAATATATCAAAATAATCCATGATTA
CAATGCACTGAACTGGAGAAAATTAAGATGTTTTCTAGTGTCATGAAACAAATGTAAGAGATGTACATTG
TAGATGTTTTATGTCAAGAATTGGCTAGTTGATGCAGCATACTGGCGATACTCAGTTGTAATAACAGTAA
CGTTACATGTTAATAGACTACTGAGTATGCTGTTCTGTCTATGTATGCTCTGTAAGCTACGAGAAGGACT
TTTTTAAACAGTAAAGGGTGCAATATTTTTACAAATTGAATTAAATAAAGGCTGTCTATTAAGTAATATG
CTTGATATTTTTCTTACTTGATCGGAAATAAGAAAAAATATAAACGTTGTTGCTCTAAAAATCCTAGTTC
AGTTTAGCCAACCACAAATACCTTTTTGTTCCTCCAACAGTTTTTTTTTCTTCTCTATAATATTTGGCAG
TCTATAGTACTCCAAATGTTTCCCCACAGTCTAACTAATTGGTACAGCCAAAATCATGACACTTATTGCA
ATAATAATTTTGGTTCATTGGCATTGTTGATAGCCTGTGCCACTAATATGGTCGATTGATCATGCTTCAG
GAAGAAAACTATATTGTTTGATGTAAGATTATTAAATCTTCACCTGCTTCCATTACAAACTATTCCCATC
TTATTGAATTCTGGTATGTCTTAAAGGATTAGTTCACTTCCCAAATCAAAATTTACTTAGCCTTTTTTCA
TCCATGATCCCTTTTTTTCATCATTAATGAAGAAATTGTTTTTGAAAAAGTTTCAAGATTTTTTTCTCTA
TATTGTGGAGCTTGTTAGTTTAAAATTCCAAAATGCAATATGTGGCTTCAAATGGTTCTAAATGATCCCA
GTCAAGGAATAACAGTCTTATCTAATGAAACCATTAGACCTTTAAAAATAAAAAAAATAAAAGTATTTAT
TTTTAAATGACTGAGTGATTAAGTTGAATTTCAGCGTTTCCTTACTGTGTAGAAGTCCTTCCTTACTGGC
CCCACCCTTTGGTTCTCTGCCAATCTGCTACCTAATGTAATGTTGTGGAACATTATTATTCTTTATTTCT
TAATTTTTTATTTTTTATTTTAAAACAATGTAAACTGCACAGATGTGCAGTTTGTTTAAAATGGCCAATG
CTTTGGAAATGCATGACATAATTAGATTTCATGATGCACAAAGCCAAATCTCAGAGCTTGTGCAAAATGA
GCTATCATTTCACTAGGTAAGACCCTAAATTTTCATATAGGATCATTTGGACAATTTTGCTGCAGGTAAA
ATGCATTCTATAGTCCACTGTCAGCCATTGTTTTGGATAGTATTTATTTTTCTCTACAAGTATAGTCAAT
AGTTTTCTATTATTTTAAAGGTTTGTAACATTTAAGGGTGACCAAATGCAAAGTAAAATTTCATTTTCGG
GTGAACTATCTCGTTTAACATGGGAGAAGTGCAAAACATACATTATTGGCTAGAACATTGTAGTATTTTT
TAAATGGAAATGTGTGATTGCTAATCTTACTTTGAATTTGTTTACAGGGATCCAAGCTTATAACTTCGTA
TAGCATACATTATACGAAGTTATCCGGTCGCCACCATGGTGAGCAAGGGCGAGGAGCTGTTCACCGGGGT
GGTGCCCATCCTGGTCGAGCTGGACGGCGACGTAAACGGCCACAAGTTCAGCGTGTCCGGCGAGGGCGAG
GGCGATGCCACCTACGGCAAGCTGACCCTGAAGTTCATCTGCACCACCGGCAAGCTGCCCGTGCCCTGGC
CCACCCTCGTGACCACCCTGACCTACGGCGTGCAGTGCTTCAGCCGCTACCCCGACCACATGAAGCAGCA
CGACTTCTTCAAGTCCGCCATGCCCGAAGGCTACGTCCAGGAGCGCACCATCTTCTTCAAGGACGACGGC
AACTACAAGACCCGCGCCGAGGTGAAGTTCGAGGGCGACACCCTGGTGAACCGCATCGAGCTGAAGGGCA
TCGACTTCAAGGAGGACGGCAACATCCTGGGGCACAAGCTGGAGTACAACTACAACAGCCACAACGTCTA
TATCATGGCCGACAAGCAGAAGAACGGCATCAAGGTGAACTTCAAGATCCGCCACAACATCGAGGACGGC
AGCGTGCAGCTCGCCGACCACTACCAGCAGAACACCCCCATCGGCGACGGCCCCGTGCTGCTGCCCGACA
ACCACTACCTGAGCACCCAGTCCGCCCTGAGCAAAGACCCCAACGAGAAGCGCGATCACATGGTCCTGCT
GGAGTTCGTGACCGCCGCCGGGATCACTCTCGGCATGGACGAGCTGTACAAGTAAAGCGGCCGCGACTCT
AGATCATAATCAGCCATACCACATTTGTAGAGGTTTTACTTGCTTTAAAAAACCTCCCACACCTCCCCCT
GAACCTGAAACATAAAATGAATGCAATTGTTGTTGTTAACTTGTTTATTGCAGCTTATAATGGTTACAAA
TAAAGCAATAGCATCACAAATTTCACAAATAAAGCATTTTTTTCACTGCATTCTAGTTGTGGTTTGTCCA
AACTCATCAATGTATCTTAAGGCGTAAATTGTAAGCGTTAATATTTTGTTAAAATTCGCGTTAAATTTTT
GTTAAATCAGCTCATTTTTTAACCAATAGGCCGAAATCGGCAAAATCCCTTATAAATCAAAAGAATAGAC
CGAGATAGGGT
[37 nt withheld, positions 5930-5966]
AAAGAACGTGGACTCCAACGTCAAAGG
[49 nt withheld, positions 5994-6042]
TAATCAAGATAACTTCGTATAGCATACATTATACGAAGTTATACCGGTGGATCCTTTAAGGGCGAATTCG
ACCCAAGTTTGTACAAAAAAGCAGGCTACACCATGGCTCCAAAGAAGAAGCGTAAGGTAATGGTGAGCAA
GGGCGAGGAGGACAACATGGCCATCATCAAGGAGTTCATGCGCTTCAAGGTGCACATGGAGGGCTCCGTG
AACGGCCGCGAGTTCGAGATCGAGGGCGAGGGCGAGGGCCGCCCCTACGAGGGCACCCAGACCGCCAAGC
TGAAGGTGACCAAGGGCGGCCCCCTGCCCTTCGCCTGGGACATCCTGTCCCCTCAGTTCATGTACGGCTC
CAAGGCCTACGTGAAGCACCCCGCCGACATCCCCGACTACTTGAAGCTGTCCTTCCCCGAGGGCTTCAAG
TGGGAGCGCGTGATGAACTTCGAGGACGGCGGCGTGGTGACCGTGACCCAGGACTCCTCCCTGCAGGACG
GCGAGTTCATCTACAAGGTGAAGCTGCGCGGCACCAACTTCCCCTCCGACGGCCCCGTAATGCAGAAGAA
GACCATGGGCTGGGAGGCCTCCTCCGAGCGGATGTACCCCGAGGACGGCGCCCTGAAGGGCGAGATCAAG
CAGAGGCTGAAGCTGAAGGACGGCGGCCACTACGACGCCGAGGTCAAGACCACCTACAAGGCCAAGAAGC
CCGTGCAGCTGCCCGGCGCCTACAACGTCAACATCAAGCTGGACATCACCTCCCACAACGAGGACTACAC
CATCGTGGAACAGTACGAGCGCGCCGAGGGCCGCCACTCCACCGGCGGCATGGACGAGCTGTACAAGTAA
GACCCAGCTTTCTTGTACAAAGTGGGGGATCCAGACATGATAAGATACATTGATGAGTTTGGACAAACCA
CAACTAGAATGCAGTGAAAAAAATGCTTTATTTGTGAAATTTGTGATGCTATTGCTTTATTTGTAACCAT
TATAAGCTGCAATAAACAAGTTAACAACAACAATTGCATTCATTTTATGTTTCAGGTTCAGGGGGAGGTG
TGGGAGGTTTTTTCCAACTTTATTATACATAGTTGATAATTCACTGGCCGTCGTTTTACGGTACCATCGA
TGATGATCAACTTGTTTATTGCAGCTTATAATGGTTACAAATAAAGCAATAGCATCACAAATTTCACAAA
TAAAGCATTTTTTTCACTGCGATATCAATCGGGACAGCCCCCCCCCAAAGCCCCCAGGGATGTAATTACG
TCCCTCCCCCGCTAGGGGGCAGCAGCGAGCCGCCCGGGGCTCCGCTCCGGTCCGGCGCTCCCCCCGCATC
CCCGAGCCGGCAGCGTGCGGGGACAGCCCGGGCACGGGGAAGGTGGCACGGGATCGCTTTCCTCTGAACG
CTTCTCGCTGCTCTTTGAGCCTGCAGACACCTGGGGGGATACGGGGAAAAAGCTTTAGGCTGAGTGCACG
GGGACAGCCCCCCCCCAAAGCCCCCAGGGATGTAATTACGTCCCTCCCCCGCTAGGGGGCAGCAGCGAGC
CGCCCGGGGCTCCGCTCCGGTCCGGCGCTCCCCCCGCATCCCCGAGCCGGCAGCGTGCGGGGACAGCCCG
GGCACGGGGAAGGTGGCACGGGATCGCTTTCCTCTGAACGCTTCTCGCTGCTCTTTGAGCCTGCAGACAC
CTGGGGGGATACGGGGAAAAAGCTTTAGGCTGATACGTAGTAGATGCGGCCGCAACTTGTTTATTGCAGC
TTATAATGGTTACAAATAAAGCAATAGCATCACAAATTTCACAAATAAAGCATTTTTTTCACTGCATTCT
AGTTGTGGTTTGTCCAAACTCATCAATGTATCTTATCATGTCTGGATCGCGATCGCGTCTAGATTATCAT
ACCTTTCTCTTCTTTTTTGGACCACCAGCACCACCTCCTCGAGCATTAAGCTTGTGCCCCAGTTTGCTAG
GGAGGTCGCAGTATCTGGCCACTGCCACCTCGTGCTGCTCGACGTAGGTCTCGTTGTTGGCCTCCTTGAT
TCTTTCCAGTCTGTAGTCCACATAGTAGACGCCAGGCATCTTGAGGTTCTTAGCGGGTTTCTTGGATCTA
TATGTGGTCTTGGCGTTTGCGATCAGATGGCTCCCGCCCACGAGCTTCAGGGCCATGTCGTTTCTGCCTT
CCAGGCCGCCGTCAGCGGGGTACAGCGTCTCGGTGAAGGCCTCCCAGCCGAGTGTTTTCTTCTGCATCAC
AGGGCCGTTGGATGTGAAGTTCACCCCTCTGATCTTGACGTTGTAGATGAGGCAGCCGTCCTGGAGGCTG
GTGTCCTGGGTAGCGGTCAGCACGCCCCCGTCTTCGTATGTGGTGACTCTCTCCCATGTGAAGCCCTCAG
GGAAGGACTGCTTGAAGAAGTCGGGGATGCCCTGGGTGTGGTTGATGAAGGTCTTGCTGCCGTAGAGGAA
GCTAGTAGCCAGGATGTCGAAGGCGAAGGGGAGAGGGCCGCCCTCGACCACCTTGATTCTCATGGTCTGG
GTGCCCTCGTAGGGCTTGCCTTCGCCCTCGGATGTGCACTTGAAGTGATGGTTGTCCACGGTGCCCTCCA
TGTACAGCTTCATGTGCATGTTCTCCTTAATCAGCTCGCTCATGGTGGATCCGGCCCCGCCGGCTCCGCC
GCTAGCGTCTCCATCCTCCAGCAGTCTCACCATAGCTCCTGTCTCAGAGTCCAGGTTTCTGATGTAGTTC
ATCACAATGTTCACATTTGTCCATCCTCCAGCCTGCATGATCTCAGGGATGCTCACTCCAGCTCTAGCCA
TGTCTCTAGCAGCTCCCACTCTAGCAGAGTGTCCAGACCAAGCCAGGTATCTCTGTCCAGAGTCATCCTT
AGCTCCATAGATCAGTCTGTGTGTAGCCTCAAAGATTCCCTCCAGAGCCCTTGTGCTCAGCTGGCTTGTA
GCAGAAGGAGCAGCCACTCCATTCTTTCTCACTCTACAGAACAGGTAGTTGTTAGGGTCATCAGCCACTC
CAGACACAGAGATCCATCTCTCCACCAGCTTTGTCACTCCCAGGCTCAGAGCCTTCTCCACTCCAGCTGT
GCTCACCAGTGTCTTTGTTCTTCCAATGTGGATCAGCATTCTTCCTCCATCTGTTCTGCTGATGTCCTTC
ACTCTGATTCTAGCAATCTCAGCAATTCTCAGCAGTGTGTTGTAAGCAATTCCCAGGAAAGCCAGGTTTC
TGATGTCCTGACATCTGTCAGAGTTCTCCATCAGGCTTCTCACCTGGTCAAAGTCTGTTCTCTCAAAAGC
CAGAGCCTGCTTAGCTCTCTCTCCAGCATCCACATTCTCCTTTCTGATTCTTCTCATCACCAGGCTCACA
GCATTGCTGTCAGAAGGTCTAGGCAGTCCAGACCTTCTGTGCAGCATGTTCAGCTGTCCCAGGTGCTGCT
GGATTGTCTTCACAGCCAGTCCTCTAGCCTGTGGAGAGAAAGGCAAAGTGGATGTCAGTAAGACCAATAG
GTGCCTATCAGAAACGCAAGAGTCTTCTCTGTCTCGACAAGCCCAGTTTCTATTGGTCTCCTTAAACCTG
TCTTGTAACCTTGATACTTACCTGGAGGTACAGCAGGTAGTCTCTCACATCCTCAGGCTCAGCAGGGAAC
CACTTTCTGTTGTTCAGCTTACACCAAGCAGCCCAGCTCCTGCAGACAGACAGCAGCATCTTCCATGTGT
GCTCAGAGAAAGCCTGTCTGTCTCTGAACATGTCCATCAGGTTCTTTCTCACCTCATCAGATGTAGCATC
CACAGGCAGAGCAGGTAGATTTTGGTGGACGGTTAGAAGATTGGAGACTTTCCTCTTCTTCTTGGGCACC
ATGGTGGCCATATGCGGCACGCGTCGGATGGTTTTTTTTCCTCTAAATTTGGGAAGTGAAGTCACTGCGC
TTGAGAAGGAAGCCGTGTATGCGTGTATGTGTGTGTGTGTATGTGTGTGTGTCACTGGCCCTGCCTTCAT
TACGGCACCCAAAGCAGGATATTTGTCCAGCGAAGATAAGACACCAAAACAATGGTGTTTCTTTCCTTTG
TGCATGTTTTTGCCTGGAAATATTTACAGAATGCCTGCCAACTCTTTACATTTGTTGCGCTTTTTTTCCG
ACATTAAACAAGGCGGGTTTGTAGAAACATTGCATTGATGCATCAAAGCTGTGCTAGAAATAATCATTAA
TACAACGTCTGAAATAACAGATTATGCTGATTAATATAGGCTAACCATAGTTTAAGGCTAAAATAAAATA
TATACTTTTTCAACGATCGAATACAAATATGTCTAATGCACTCGGTCTAATAATAATCTCATAATATGAT
GAATATTGTTCCGTTATATCCAATAACTTTGATTTGATCTACCTATGGTGAAGTGAAGAATGTGACGAGT
CTGCCCGAGCTTCTTCTAAAATGGGCTTCCATGAATAAAAAGCAAAGCCCGCTGCGTCGAGTCTGTCTGC
TCCACACGTGTGCGCGCCTCTGAATGCACATGAACGCAGCGAGCCTGGTGCTGTATGGACCATATAGAGA
GGCTGATACCTCTTGTGTGCTGTGCTGTTCAACATTTCTTTAAATCAGTAGCATATGACCTCACATTTTT
CATGGACAATAATAGGAATATTGTGCGTGTTAGACTACATTTACTGTGCATTAAATGTCTCATTTCGTTA
AAAAAAGAAAAATAGATATATTTCCGACTTGTAGTGTTTAGTGTCGAAACATATTTTGCATGCATTAAAT
GCCTGCTATTTTTATATAGCATATACAGCGTGCATGTGATTCCATCTCTAAATCCAAAATCTCCACCCCC
TCTTTTTCAGTTACCGAGCACGCATTCTTGGTACATTGAGGTCGAAATGCTCACAAAGCTGCTATTTTCA
ACATGGCTATAAATTGGCCGTGTCTGCAAGGCTCGCTTAAACCATCCAGAACCGCAGGATTACGCTGGAA
TAGAGATTTTACGCTGAGGTGTGTCAAGAGCTCATCTTTGTACTGCTGAATATGCTGCATGATGAATAAT
GCATGTATGCTACCGTGCTTTTAACTTAACAGGGGGACAAAAAACTGTTTTCATAAGCCAACTTGATCGT
GATTGGCTGTCCCGCAGAAGATGCGTCATGAGGTCGGGATGTACAGAGACCCATTAAAAGCGCTGTGCTA
TTTTATACAGAGGGCATTCCTGTCTTTTGTTTCAGGAGGAAAAGGAAACCTGACAGGAAACCAGATTGTG
TGGAACAGGAAATACCCATAGATTGAGACACCCTTCTCATTGTCGACTAAAGTGTACAGTTAAAAGTCAA
TCATGTGAGGTATCTGTGTCAAATTGTGAAGGAAAAAACATGCAGGTTACTATTATAATCTGTGGATGCA
TATGTTTACTACACTGAAAAACCCATAAAGTTATGGAAACTCAAACCGTTTGAGGAAACCGACTGCAACA
AACCATTTAAGTTCAAAAACTAATCCTAATGAGTACTGTGAACTTAATCTATTTGATTAAACGATGCAAT
TTGAGCACATGTTGAACCCAATAAGTGAAGTGAACTCAAACCAACTGAGTACTGTAAAACCCAAAAAGTT
AAGGCAACTCAAACTGCTTGAGGGAACCGACTGCTACAAACCATTTGAGCTAAACTAATCTATGTGAGTA
CCATGAACTTACTCCAGTTAAGTTGAAGTAATGAGGTATTTAATGAACTCACTACCTTCAACACTGAGTT
TAAAACTCTTTTCGAATGAGTAGAATCAACATTCAGTAAATTTTGAGTTAATTACACTCATTTCATTTGA
TAAAGTTGACTGTTGGGTTTTAGTGTATGTTTATGGGTCAAGATGAGATACTAGTATCGATGCGAAGATA
CGGCCACGGGTGCTCTTGATCCTGTGGCTGATTTTGGACTGTGCTGCTCGCAGCTGCTGATGAATCACAT
ACTTCCTCCATTTTCTTCCACTGATTGACTGTTATAATTTCCCTAATTTCCAGGTCAAGGTGCTGTGCAT
TGTGGTAATAGATGTGACATGACGTCACTTCCAAAGGACCAATGAACATGTCTGACCAATTTCATATAAT
GTGAAAACGATTTTCATAGGCAGAATAAATAACATTTAAATTAAACTGGGCATCAGCGCAATTCAATTGG
TTTGGTAATAGCAAGGGAAAATAGAATGAAGTGATCTCCAAAAAATAAGTACTTTTTGACTGTAAATAAA
ATTGTAAGGAGTAAAAAGTACTTTTTTTTCTAAAAAAATGTAATTAAGTAAAAGTAAAAGTATTGATTTT
TAATTGTACTCAAGTAAAGTAAAAATCCCCAAAAATAATACTTAAGTACAGTAATCAAGTAAAATTACTC
AAGTACTTTACACCTCTGAGATCTGAGCTCCAGCTTTTGTTCCCTTTAGTGAGGGTTAATTGCGCGCTTG
GCGTAATCATGGTCATAGCTGTTTCCTGTGTGAAATTGTTATCCGCTCACAATTCCACACAACATACGAG
CCGGAAGCATAAAGTGTAAAGCCTGGGGTGCCTAATGAGTGAGCTAACTCACATTAATTGCGTTGCGCTC
ACTGCCCGCTTTCCAGTCGGGAAACCTGTCGTGCCAGCTGCATTAATGAATCGGCCAACGCGCGGGGAGA
GGCGGTTTGCGTATTGGGCGCTCTTCCGCTTCCTCGCTCACTGACTCGCTGCGCTCGGTCGTTCGGCTGC
GGCGAGCGGTATCAGCTCACTCAAAGGCGGTAATACGGTTATCCACAGAATCAGGGGATAACGCAGGAAA
GAACATGTGAGCAAAAGGCCAGCAAAAGGCCAGGAACCGTAAAAAGGCCGCGTTGCTGGCGTTTTTCCAT
AGGCTCCGCCCCCCTGACGAGCATCACAAAAATCGACGCTCAAGTCAGAGGTGGCGAAACCCGACAGGAC
TATAAAGATACCAGGCGTTTCCCCCTGGAAGCTCCCTCGTGCGCTCTCCTGTTCCGACCCTGCCGCTTAC
CGGATACCTGTCCGCCTTTCTCCCTTCGGGAAGCGTGGCGCTTTCTCATAGCTCACGCTGTAGGTATCTC
AGTTCGGTGTAGGTCGTTCGCTCCAAGCTGGGCTGTGTGCACGAACCCCCCGTTCAGCCCGACCGCTGCG
CCTTATCCGGTAACTATCGTCTTGAGTCCAACCCGGTAAGACACGACTTATCGCCACTGGCAGCAGCCAC
TGGTAACAGGATTAGCAGAGCGAGGTATGTAGGCGGTGCTACAGAGTTCTTGAAGTGGTGGCCTAACTAC
GGCTACACTAGAAGAACAGTATTTGGTATCTGCGCTCTGCTGAAGCCAGTTACCTTCGGAAAAAGAGTTG
GTAGCTCTTGATCCGGCAAACAAACCACCGCTGGTAGCGGTGGTTTTTTTGTTTGCAAGCAGCAGATTAC
GCGCAGAAAAAAAGGATCTCAAGAAGATCCTTTGATCTTTTCTACGGGGTCTGACGCTCAGTGGAACGAA
AACTCACGTTAAGGGATTTTGGTCATGAGATTATCAAAAAGGATCTTCACCTAGATCCTTTTAAATTAAA
AATGAAGTTTTAAATCAATCTAAAGTATATATGAGTAAACTTGGTCTGACAGTTACCAATGCTTAATCAG
TGAGGCACCTATCTCAGCGATCTGTCTATTTCGTTCATCCATAGTTGCCTGACTCCCCGTCGTGTAGATA
ACTACGATACGGGAGGGCTTACCATCTGGCCCCAGTGCTGCAATGATACCGCGAGACCCACGCTCACCGG
CTCCAGATTTATCAGCAATAAACCAGCCAGCCGGAAGGGCCGAGCGCAGAAGTGGTCCTGCAACTTTATC
CGCCTCCATCCAGTCTATTAATTGTTGCCGGGAAGCTAGAGTAAGTAGTTCGCCAGTTAATAGTTTGCGC
AACGTTGTTGCCATTGCTACAGGCATCGTGGTGTCACGCTCGTCGTTTGGTATGGCTTCATTCAGCTCCG
GTTCCCAACGATCAAGGCGAGTTACATGATCCCCCATGTTGTGCAAAAAAGCGGTTAGCTCCTTCGGTCC
TCCGATCGTTGTCAGAAGTAAGTTGGCCGCAGTGTTATCACTCATGGTTATGGCAGCACTGCATAATTCT
CTTACTGTCATGCCATCCGTAAGATGCTTTTCTGTGACTGGTGAGTACTCAACCAAGTCATTCTGAGAAT
AGTGTATGCGGCGACCGAGTTGCTCTTGCCCGGCGTCAATACGGGATAATACCGCGCCACATAGCAGAAC
TTTAAAAGTGCTCATCATTGGAAAACGTTCTTCGGGGCGAAAACTCTCAAGGATCTTACCGCTGTTGAGA
TCCAGTTCGATGTAACCCACTCGTGCACCCAACTGATCTTCAGCATCTTTTACTTTCACCAGCGTTTCTG
GGTGAGCAAAAACAGGAAGGCAAAATGCCGCAAAAAAGGGAATAAGGGCGACACGGAAATGTTGAATACT
CATACTCTTCCTTTTTCAATATTATTGAAGCATTTATCAGGGTTATTGTCTCATGAGCGGATACATATTT
GAATGTATTTAGAAAAATAAACAAATAGGGGTTCCGCGCACATTTCCCCGAAAAGTGCCAC
